Addgene plasmid #106181: pAAV.hSynap-FLEX.SF-iGluSnFR.A184V
Purpose: Medium affinity glutamate sensor ** A newer version of this sensor is available. Please see iGluSnFR3 plasmids at https://www.addgene.org/browse/article/28220233/ **
Depositing lab: Loren Looger. Depositing organization: HHMI, Janelia Research Campus. Publication: Stability, affinity, and chromatic variants of the glutamate sensor iGluSnFR. Marvin JS, Scholl B, Wilson DE, Podgorski K, Kazemipour A, Muller JA, Schoch S, Quiroz FJU, Rebola N, Bao H, Little JP, Tkachuk AN, Cai E, Hantman AW, Wang SS, DePiero VJ, Borghuis BG, Chapman ER, Dietrich D, DiGregorio DA, Fitzpatrick D, Looger LL. Nat Methods. 2018 Nov;15(11):936-939. doi: 10.1038/s41592-018-0171-3. Epub 2018 Oct 30. PubMed 30377363.
Backbone
  Vector backbone: pAAV.hSynapsin-FLEX
  Backbone size w/o insert (bp): 5160
  Vector type: AAV
Growth in bacteria
  Bacterial resistance: Ampicillin, 100 μg/mL
  Growth temperature: 37°C
  Growth strain: NEB Stable
  Copy number: High Copy
Gene/Insert
  Gene/Insert name: SF-iGluSnFR.A184V
  Species: Synthetic
  Insert size (bp): 1821
  Mutation: GltI: A184V
  Promoter: hSynapsin
  Cloning method: Restriction Enzyme; 5′ cloning site unknown (unknown if destroyed); 3′ cloning site unknown (unknown if destroyed)
Terms and licenses: Academic/Nonprofit Terms; Industry Terms: Not Available to Industry
Depositor comments: ** A newer version of this sensor is available. Please see iGluSnFR3 plasmids at https://www.addgene.org/browse/article/28220233/ **
How to cite: pAAV.hSynap-FLEX.SF-iGluSnFR.A184V was a gift from Loren Looger (Addgene plasmid # 106181 ; http://n2t.net/addgene:106181 ; RRID:Addgene_106181) For viral preps, please replace (Addgene plasmid # 106181) in the above sentence with: (Addgene viral prep # 106181-AAV1)
