[The description below was written by a language model from this plasmid's Addgene catalogue record and pLannotate feature annotations shown in this document.]
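Description:
pAAV.hSynap-FLEX.SF-iGluSnFR.A184V is an adeno-associated virus transfer plasmid for Cre-dependent, neuron-specific expression of a genetically encoded fluorescent glutamate sensor. The bacterial portion of the roughly 6.9 kb plasmid carries a high-copy ColE1/pUC-type origin, an ampicillin resistance gene (β-lactamase) with its own promoter, and an f1 phage origin. The expression cassette is flanked by AAV2 inverted terminal repeats, which allow it to be packaged into recombinant AAV particles when helper functions are supplied. The record notes propagation in a recombination-reduced strain, which fits the repeat-rich ITRs.

Between the ITRs, the human synapsin I promoter followed by a chimeric β-globin/immunoglobulin intron drives transcription toward a FLEX switch. The sensor coding sequence sits in the antisense orientation and is bracketed by pairs of oppositely oriented lox2272 and loxP sites. Cre recombinase inverts the cassette and then excises one site of each pair, locking the open reading frame into the sense orientation, so expression occurs only in Cre-positive neurons. The insert is synthetic and encodes an Igκ leader for secretion, the E. coli glutamate/aspartate-binding protein GltI interrupted by a GFP-derived fluorescent domain (annotated as cEGFP by the automated tool, with the "SF" in the name referring to the stability-improved sensor series), and a PDGFRβ transmembrane domain that displays the sensor on the cell surface. The A184V substitution in GltI gives what the depositor describes as a medium-affinity variant. A WPRE and an SV40 polyadenylation signal downstream enhance transcript stability and processing. The construct is used to image extracellular glutamate release in genetically defined neuronal populations. The depositor notes that a newer sensor generation, iGluSnFR3, has since become available.
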