Features (pLannotate 1.2.2; 26 found; start..end, strand, type, name):
     49..96      -  repeat_region  AAV2 ITR (fragment): inverted terminal repeat of adeno-associated virus serotype 2 inverted
    112..143     -  rep_origin     f1 ori (fragment) (sequence withheld): f1 bacteriophage origin of replication; arrow indicates direction of (+) strand synthesis
    148..217     -  CDS            lacZα (fragment): LacZα fragment of β-galactosidase; lacZ fragment
    212..344     -  repeat_region  AAV2 ITR (fragment): inverted terminal repeat of adeno-associated virus serotype 2 inverted
    447..844     +  promoter       hSyn promoter (fragment): human synapsin I promoter; confers neuron-specific expression (Kügler et al., 2003)
    937..1069    +  intron         chimeric intron: chimera between introns from human β-globin and immunoglobulin heavy chain genes
   1082..1115    -  protein_bind   lox2272: Cre-mediated recombination occurs in the 8-bp core sequence (GGATACTT). lox2272 sites are compatible with each other, but incompatible with loxP or loxN sites (Lee and Saito, 1988). Cre recombinase
   1178..1211    -  protein_bind   loxP: Cre-mediated recombination occurs in the 8-bp core sequence (GCATACAT). Cre recombinase
   1239..1385    -  CDS            PDGFRβ TM domain: transmembrane domain from platelet derived growth factor receptor beta
   1434..1502    -  CDS            gltI (fragment): GLTI_ECOLI - Also known as ybeJ, yzzK. Experimental evidence at protein level: Swiss-Prot protein existence level 1. Part of the ABC transporter complex GltIJKL involved in glutamate and aspartate uptake. Binds to both glutamate and aspartate. From Escherichia coli (strain K12).
   1515..2234    -  CDS            cEGFP: cEGFP is a basic (constitutively fluorescent) green fluorescent protein published in 2008, derived from Aequorea victoria.
   2247..2987    -  CDS            gltI (fragment): GLTI_ECOLI - Also known as ybeJ, yzzK. Experimental evidence at protein level: Swiss-Prot protein existence level 1. Part of the ABC transporter complex GltIJKL involved in glutamate and aspartate uptake. Binds to both glutamate and aspartate. From Escherichia coli (strain K12).
   2994..3056    -  sig_peptide    Igκ leader: leader sequence from mouse immunoglobulin κ light chain
   3087..3120    +  protein_bind   lox2272: Cre-mediated recombination occurs in the 8-bp core sequence (GGATACTT). lox2272 sites are compatible with each other, but incompatible with loxP or loxN sites (Lee and Saito, 1988). Cre recombinase
   3191..3224    +  protein_bind   loxP: Cre-mediated recombination occurs in the 8-bp core sequence (GCATACAT). Cre recombinase
   3296..3884    +  misc_feature   WPRE: woodchuck hepatitis virus posttranscriptional regulatory element
   3962..4083    -  polyA_signal   SV40 poly(A) signal: SV40 polyadenylation signal
   4106..4174    -  CDS            large T antigen (fragment): large T antigen from SV40 (simian virus 40)
   4245..4378    +  repeat_region  AAV2 ITR: inverted terminal repeat of adeno-associated virus serotype 2 inverted
   4401..4473    +  repeat_region  AAV2 ITR (fragment): inverted terminal repeat of adeno-associated virus serotype 2 inverted
   4467..4523    -  CDS            lacI (fragment): lac repressor; lacI; The lac repressor binds to the lac operator to inhibit transcription in E. coli. This inhibition can be relieved by adding lactose or isopropyl-β-D-thiogalactopyranoside (IPTG).
   4706..5294    -  rep_origin     ori: high-copy-number ColE1/pMB1/pBR322/pUC origin of replication
   5465..6325    -  CDS            AmpR: β-lactamase; bla; confers resistance to ampicillin, carbenicillin, and related antibiotics
   6326..6430    -  promoter       AmpR promoter: bla
   6483..6911    -  rep_origin     f1 ori (sequence partly withheld): f1 bacteriophage origin of replication; arrow indicates direction of (+) strand synthesis
   6916..54      -  CDS            lacZα (fragment) (across the origin): LacZα fragment of β-galactosidase; lacZ fragment
>Addgene plasmid #106181 | pAAV.hSynap-FLEX.SF-iGluSnFR.A184V | addgene full sequence | sequence record 204273 | Addgene NGS Result
CGCAACTGTTGGGAAGGGCGATCGGTGCGGGCCTCTTCGCTATTACGCCAGCTGCGCGCTCGCTCGCTCA
CTGAGGCCGCCCGGGCAAAGCCCSGGSSTYRSCMCMMCWYY
[32 nt withheld, positions 112-143]
CCCATTCGCCATTCAGGCTGCGCAACTGTTGGGAAGGGCGATCGGTGCGGGCCTCTTCGCTATTACGCCA
GCTGCGCGCTCGCTCGCTCACTGAGGCCGCCCGGGCAAAGCCCGGGCGTCGGGCGACCTTTGGTCGCCCG
GCCTCAGTGAGCGAGCGAGCGCGCAGAGAGGGAGTGGCCAACTCCATCACTAGGGGTTCCTTGTAGTTAA
TGATTAACCCGCCATGCTACTTATCTACGTAGCCATGCTCTAGGAAGATCCGAGCTCCAGTGTGCTGGAA
TTCGCCCTTTTCAGTATTTAAATTGACGACCGACCCCGACCCACTGGACAAGCACCCAACCCCCATTCCC
CAAATTGCGCATCCCCTATCAGAGAGGGGGAGGGGAAACAGGATGCGGCGAGGCGCGTGCGCACTGCCAG
CTTCAGCACCGCGGACAGTGCCTTCGCCCCCGCCTGGCGGCGCGCGCCACCGCCGCCTCAGCACTGAAGG
CGCGCTGACGTCACTCGCCGGTCCCCCGCAAACTCCCCTTCCCGGCCACCTTGGTCGCGTCCGCGCCGCC
GCCGGCCCAGCCGGACCGCACCACGCGAGGCGCGAGATAGGGGGGCACGGGCGCGACCATCTGCGCTGCG
GCGCCGGCGACTCAGCGCTGCCTCAGTCTGCGGTGGGCAGCGGAGGAGTCGTGTCGTGCCTGAGAGCGCA
GCTGTGCTCCTGGGCACCGCGCAGTCCGCCCCCGCGGCTCCTGGCCAGACCACCCCTAGGACCCCCTGCC
CCAAGTCGCAGCCGTTGGATCAGGTAAGTATCAAGGTTACAAGACAGGTTTAAGGAGACCAATAGAAACT
GGGCTTGTCGAGACAGAGAAGACTCTTGCGTTTCTGATAGGCACCTATTGGTCTTACTGACATCCACTTT
GCCTTTCTCTCCACAGGTGATGATCCCCATAACTTCGTATAAAGTATCCTATACGAAGTTATATCAAAAT
AGGAAGACCAATGCTTCACCATCGACCCGAATTGCCAAGCATCACCATCGACACATAACTTCGTATAATG
TATGCTATACGAAGTTATACTAGTGCTAGCGGATCCGATATCCTAACGTGGCTTCTTCTGCCAAAGCATG
ATGAGGATGATAAGGGAGATGATGGTGAGCACCACCAGGGCCAGGATGGCTGAGATCACCACCACCTTAA
AGGGCAAGGAGTGTGGCACCACGATGACCTCCTGCGTGTCCTGGCCCACAGCATTCAGATCCTCTTCTGA
GATGAGTTTTTGTTCGTCGACCTGCAGTTTCAGTGCCTTGTCATTCGGTTCTTTGAACAGTGCTTTCATT
TCGTCTGACAGTTCGAAATTCATGTTCAGGGGGTTGTTAAAGTTGTACTCCAGCTTGTGCCCCAGGATGT
TGCCGTCCTCCTTGAAGTCGATGCCCTTCAGCTCGATGCGGTTCACCAGGGTGTCGCCCTCGAACTTCAC
CTCGGCGCGGGTCTTGTAGGTGCCGTCGTCCTTGAAGCTGATGGTGCGCTCCTGGACGTAGCCTTCGGGC
ATGGCGGACTTGAAGAAGTCGTGCTGCTTCATGTGGTCGGGGTAGCGGCTGAAGCACTGCACGCCGTAGG
TCAGGGTGGTCACGAGGGTGGGCCAGGGCACGGGCAGCTTGCCGGTGGTGCAGATGAACTTCAGGGTCAG
CTTGCCGTTGGTGGCATCGCCCTCGCCCTCGCCGCGCACGCTGAACTTGTGGCCGTTTACGTCGCCGTCC
AGCTCGACCAGGATGGGCACCACCCCGGTGAACAGCTCCTCGCCCTTGCTCATGCTCCCTCCGGTACCGC
CCTTGTACAGCTCGTCCATGCCGAGAGTGATCCCGGCGGCGGTCACGAACTCCAGCAGGACCATGTGATC
GCGCTTCTCGTTGGGGTCTTTGCTCAGCACGGACTGGGTGCTCAGGTAGTGGTTGTCGGGCAGCAGCACG
GGGCCGTCGCCGATGGGGGTGTTCTGCTGGTAGTGGTCGGCGAGCTGCACGCTGCCGTCCTCCACGTTGT
GGCGGATCTTGAAGTTCGCCTTGATGCCGTTCTTCTGCTTGTCGGCGGTGATATAGACGTTGTGGCTCAC
CAGAATTGGATTTTTGAACCACTTATCAAACCATTTTTCCGCTTCACCGGAGGTCTGCACCTGAGCGATG
GTGTCATCCATCAGCTTTTTGAACTGCGGATCATCTTTACGCAACATACAACCGTAGGCCTCCTGAGACT
GCGGCTTGCCGACGATTTCCCAGTTGTCTGGTTTCTTCGCTTTCGCACGTTCACCGGCCAGCAGCACGTC
ATCCATCATAAAGGCAACGGCACGACCGCTTTCCAGGGTGCGGAAAGAGTCACCGTGATCTTTGGCGCTG
ATGATGCGCATATTCATTTTTTGCTCTTCATTCAGTTTGTTGAGCAAAACTTCAGAGGTAGTGCCGGAAG
TGACGACTACGGCTTTGTCTTTCAGGTTGGCAAAATCTTTGATATCGCCACCCTTTTTGGTCAACAGGCG
CGTACCGACCACGAAAATAGTGTCAGAGAAAGCCGCCTGTTTTTGGCGTTCGACGTTGTTGGTGGTAGAA
CCACATTCAAAATCGAAAGTGCCGTTTTGCAGCAGTGGAATACGGTTTTGTGAGGTAATCGGAATCAGTT
TTACCTGCAAGTCCGGTTTGTTGAGTTTCTTTTTCACTGCTTCAACAATGGCGTTGGAGTAATCCTGCGA
GTAACCCACCACTTTTTGCTGATTGTCGTAATAAGAGAAAGGCACTGAAGATTCACGGTGACCGACGACA
ATCACACCGTTTTTGGCGATTTTGTCCAGCGTGCTGCCTGCGGCAGATCTGTCACCAGTGGAACCTGGAA
CCCAGAGCAGCAGTACCCATAGCAGGAGTGTGTCTGTCTCCATGGTGGCGATATCACCGGTGGTACCACT
AGTATAACTTCGTATAGGATACTTTATACGAAGTTATCATTGGGATTCTTCCTATTTTGATCCAAGCATC
ACCATCGACCCTCTAGTCCAGATCTCACCATCGACCCATAACTTCGTATAGCATACATTATACGAAGTTA
TGTCCCTCGAAGAGGTTCGAAACACTGAAAAGGGCGAATTCTGCAGATGATCCACTCGAGAAGCTTATCG
ATAATCAACCTCTGGATTACAAAATTTGTGAAAGATTGACTGGTATTCTTAACTATGTTGCTCCTTTTAC
GCTATGTGGATACGCTGCTTTAATGCCTTTGTATCATGCTATTGCTTCCCGTATGGCTTTCATTTTCTCC
TCCTTGTATAAATCCTGGTTGCTGTCTCTTTATGAGGAGTTGTGGCCCGTTGTCAGGCAACGTGGCGTGG
TGTGCACTGTGTTTGCTGACGCAACCCCCACTGGTTGGGGCATTGCCACCACCTGTCAGCTCCTTTCCGG
GACTTTCGCTTTCCCCCTCCCTATTGCCACGGCGGAACTCATCGCCGCCTGCCTTGCCCGCTGCTGGACA
GGGGCTCGGCTGTTGGGCACTGACAATTCCGTGGTGTTGTCGGGGAAATCATCGTCCTTTCCTTGGCTGC
TCGCCTGTGTTGCCACCTGGATTCTGCGCGGGACGTCCTTCTGCTACGTCCCTTCGGCCCTCAATCCAGC
GGACCTTCCTTCCCGCGGCCTGCTGCCGGCTCTGCGGCCTCTTCCGCGTCTTCGCCTTCGCCCTCAGACG
AGTCGGATCTCCCTTTGGGCCGCCTCCCCGCATCGATACCGTCGACCCGGGCGGCCGCTCGAGCATGCAT
CTAGAGTCGACCCGGGCGGCCGCTTCGAGCAGACATGATAAGATACATTGATGAGTTTGGACAAACCACA
ACTAGAATGCAGTGAAAAAAATGCTTTATTTGTGAAATTTGTGATGCTATTGCTTTATTTGTAACCATTA
TAAGCTGCAATAAACAAGTTAACAACAACAATTGCATTCATTTTATGTTTCAGGTTCAGGGGGAGATGTG
GGAGGTTTTTTAAAGCAAGTAAAACCTCTACAAATGTGGTAAAATCGATAAGGATCTTCCTAGAGCATGG
CTACGTAGATAAGTAGCATGGCGGGTTAATCATTAACTACAAGGAACCCCTAGTGATGGAGTTGGCCACT
CCCTCTCTGCGCGCTCGCTCGCTCACTGAGGCCGGGCGACCAAAGGTCGCCCGACGCCCGGGCTTTGCCC
GGGCGGCCTCAGTGAGCGAGCGAGCGCGCAGCTGCATTAATNSAMKCGSMCWRMGSSCGGGCGACCAAAG
GTCGCCCGACGCCCGGGCTTTGCCCGGGCGGCCTCAGTGAGCGAGCGAGCGCGCAGCTGCATTAATGAAT
CGGCCAACGCGCGGGGAGAGGCGGTTTGCGTATTGGGCGCTCTTCCGCTTCCTCGCTCACTGACTCGCTG
CGCTCGGTCGTTCGGCTGCGGCGAGCGGTATCAGCTCACTCAAAGGCGGTAATACGGTTATCCACAGAAT
CAGGGGATAACGCAGGAAAGAACATGTGAGCAAAAGGCCAGCAAAAGGCCAGGAACCGTAAAAAGGCCGC
GTTGCTGGCGTTTTTCCATAGGCTCCGCCCCCCTGACGAGCATCACAAAAATCGACGCTCAAGTCAGAGG
TGGCGAAACCCGACAGGACTATAAAGATACCAGGCGTTTCCCCCTGGAAGCTCCCTCGTGCGCTCTCCTG
TTCCGACCCTGCCGCTTACCGGATACCTGTCCGCCTTTCTCCCTTCGGGAAGCGTGGCGCTTTCTCATAG
CTCACGCTGTAGGTATCTCAGTTCGGTGTAGGTCGTTCGCTCCAAGCTGGGCTGTGTGCACGAACCCCCC
GTTCAGCCCGACCGCTGCGCCTTATCCGGTAACTATCGTCTTGAGTCCAACCCGGTAAGACACGACTTAT
CGCCACTGGCAGCAGCCACTGGTAACAGGATTAGCAGAGCGAGGTATGTAGGCGGTGCTACAGAGTTCTT
GAAGTGGTGGCCTAACTACGGCTACACTAGAAGAACAGTATTTGGTATCTGCGCTCTGCTGAAGCCAGTT
ACCTTCGGAAAAAGAGTTGGTAGCTCTTGATCCGGCAAACAAACCACCGCTGGTAGCGGTGGTTTTTTTG
TTTGCAAGCAGCAGATTACGCGCAGAAAAAAAGGATCTCAAGAAGATCCTTTGATCTTTTCTACGGGGTC
TGACGCTCAGTGGAACGAAAACTCACGTTAAGGGATTTTGGTCATGAGATTATCAAAAAGGATCTTCACC
TAGATCCTTTTAAATTAAAAATGAAGTTTTAAATCAATCTAAAGTATATATGAGTAAACTTGGTCTGACA
GTTACCAATGCTTAATCAGTGAGGCACCTATCTCAGCGATCTGTCTATTTCGTTCATCCATAGTTGCCTG
ACTCCCCGTCGTGTAGATAACTACGATACGGGAGGGCTTACCATCTGGCCCCAGTGCTGCAATGATACCG
CGAGACCCACGCTCACCGGCTCCAGATTTATCAGCAATAAACCAGCCAGCCGGAAGGGCCGAGCGCAGAA
GTGGTCCTGCAACTTTATCCGCCTCCATCCAGTCTATTAATTGTTGCCGGGAAGCTAGAGTAAGTAGTTC
GCCAGTTAATAGTTTGCGCAACGTTGTTGCCATTGCTACAGGCATCGTGGTGTCACGCTCGTCGTTTGGT
ATGGCTTCATTCAGCTCCGGTTCCCAACGATCAAGGCGAGTTACATGATCCCCCATGTTGTGCAAAAAAG
CGGTTAGCTCCTTCGGTCCTCCGATCGTTGTCAGAAGTAAGTTGGCCGCAGTGTTATCACTCATGGTTAT
GGCAGCACTGCATAATTCTCTTACTGTCATGCCATCCGTAAGATGCTTTTCTGTGACTGGTGAGTACTCA
ACCAAGTCATTCTGAGAATAGTGTATGCGGCGACCGAGTTGCTCTTGCCCGGCGTCAATACGGGATAATA
CCGCGCCACATAGCAGAACTTTAAAAGTGCTCATCATTGGAAAACGTTCTTCGGGGCGAAAACTCTCAAG
GATCTTACCGCTGTTGAGATCCAGTTCGATGTAACCCACTCGTGCACCCAACTGATCTTCAGCATCTTTT
ACTTTCACCAGCGTTTCTGGGTGAGCAAAAACAGGAAGGCAAAATGCCGCAAAAAAGGGAATAAGGGCGA
CACGGAAATGTTGAATACTCATACTCTTCCTTTTTCAATATTATTGAAGCATTTATCAGGGTTATTGTCT
CATGAGCGGATACATATTTGAATGTATTTAGAAAAATAAACAAATAGGGGTTCCGCGCACATTTCCCCGA
AAAGTGCCACCTAAATTGTAAGCGTTAATATTTTGTTAAAATTCGCGTTAAATTTTTGTTAAATCAGCTC
ATTTTTTAACCAATAGGCCGAAATCGGCAAAATCCCTTATAAATCAAAAGAATAGACCGAGATAGGGT
[37 nt withheld, positions 6582-6618]
AAAGAACGTGGACTCCAACGTCAAAGG
[49 nt withheld, positions 6646-6694]
T
[91 nt withheld, positions 6696-6786]
G
[124 nt withheld, positions 6788-6911]
CCCATTCGCCATTCAGGCTG
